Addgene plasmid #36068: pAAV asyn S129E
Depositing lab: Hilal Lashuel. Depositing organization: Swiss Federal Institute of Technology (EPFL).
Backbone
  Vector backbone: pAAV-MCS
  Backbone manufacturer: Stratagene
  Backbone size w/o insert (bp): 4581
  Vector type: Mammalian Expression, AAV
Growth in bacteria
  Bacterial resistance: Ampicillin, 100 μg/mL
  Growth temperature: 37°C
  Growth strain: NEB Stable
  Copy number: High Copy
Gene/Insert
  Gene/Insert name: alpha-synuclein S129E
  Species: H. sapiens (human)
  Insert size (bp): 484
  Mutation: S129E
  Entrez Gene: SNCA (a.k.a. NACP, PARK1, PARK4, PD1)
  Promoter: CMV
  Cloning method: Restriction Enzyme; 5′ cloning site ClaI (not destroyed); 3′ cloning site BglII (not destroyed)
  Sequencing primers: 5′ T7; 3′ hGH rev (TAGGACAAGGCTGGTGGGCA)
Terms and licenses: Academic/Nonprofit Terms; Industry Terms: Not Available to Industry
Depositor comments: Lashuel Lab Plasmid #525
How to cite: pAAV asyn S129E was a gift from Hilal Lashuel (Addgene plasmid # 36068 ; http://n2t.net/addgene:36068 ; RRID:Addgene_36068)
