[The description below was written by a language model from this plasmid's Addgene catalogue record.]
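Description:
pAAV asyn S129E is an adeno-associated virus transfer plasmid built on the Stratagene pAAV-MCS backbone (about 4.6 kb without insert) and classed as a mammalian expression/AAV vector. It is maintained in bacteria as a high-copy plasmid under ampicillin selection. The record lists a recombination-deficient strain for propagation, which is the usual choice for plasmids carrying AAV inverted terminal repeats, since these are prone to rearrangement. No feature table is supplied, so the backbone elements are not itemised. pAAV-MCS-type vectors generally place an expression cassette between two ITRs, which are the cis-acting signals that allow the cassette to be replicated and packaged into AAV particles when rep/cap and helper functions are supplied in trans. The use of an hGH reverse sequencing primer is consistent with a human growth hormone polyadenylation signal downstream of the insert.

The payload is a roughly 480 bp insert encoding human alpha-synuclein (SNCA) with the S129E substitution, cloned between ClaI and BglII sites that were both preserved, and expressed from the CMV promoter. No epitope tag or reporter is recorded. Serine 129 is a well-known phosphorylation site of alpha-synuclein, and replacing it with glutamate is a common way to mimic constitutive phosphorylation with a negatively charged residue. The record does not state a specific purpose. The design nevertheless suits either direct transfection of mammalian cells or production of recombinant AAV to deliver the phosphomimetic variant, for example in studies of how modification at this residue affects alpha-synuclein behaviour in Parkinson's disease-related models.
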