>Addgene plasmid #36068 | pAAV asyn S129E | addgene partial sequence | sequence record 45463 | hGH-PA-R 5'-CCAGCTTGGTTCCCAATAGA-3'
TACCACCCCCCTCCACCCCATAATATTATAGAAGGACACCTAGTCAGACAAAATGATGCAACTTAATTTT
ATTAGGACAAGGCTGGTGGGCACTGGAGTGGCAACTTCCAGGGCCAGGAGAGGCACTGGGGAGGGGTCAC
AGGGATGCCACCCGTAGATCTCAAGAAACTGGGAGCAAAGATATTTCTTAGGCTTCAGGTTCGTAGTCTT
GATACCCTTCCTCCTCAGGCATTTCATAAGCCTCATTGTCAGGATCCACAGGCATATCTTCCAGAATTCC
TTCCTGTGGGGCTCCTTCTTCATTCTTGCCCAA
[192 nt withheld, positions 314-505]
CTCTTTTGTCTTTCCTGCTGCTTCTGCCACACCCTGTTTGGTTTTCTCAGCAGCAGCCACAACTCCCTCC
TTGGCCTTTGAAAGTCCTTTCATGAATACATCCATAGATCCACTAGAGGATCCCCGGGGAATTCAATCGA
TGTTCGAATCCCAATTCTTTGCCAAAGTGATGGGCCAGCACACAGACCAGCACGTTGCCCAGGAGCTGTG
GGAGGAAGATAAGAGGTATGAACATGATTAGCAAAAGGGCCTAGCTTGGACTCAGAATAATCCAGCCTTA
TCCCAACCATAAAATAAAAGCAGAATGGTAGCTGGATTGTAGCTGCTATTAGCAATATGAAACCTCTTAC
ATCAG
